>Addgene plasmid #55536 | mTurquoise-ATG16-N-18 | addgene full sequence | sequence record 347869 | Addgene NGS Result
CGTTACATAACTTACGGTAAATGGCCCGCCTGGCTGACCGCCCAACGACCCCCGCCCATTGACGTCAATA
ATGACGTATGTTCCCATAGTAACGCCAATAGGGACTTTCCATTGACGTCAATGGGTGGAGTATTTACGGT
AAACTGCCCACTTGGCAGTACATCAAGTGTATCATATGCCAAGTACGCCCCCTATTGACGTCAATGACGG
TAAATGGCCCGCCTGGCATTATGCCCAGTACATGACCTTATGGGACTTTCCTACTTGGCAGTACATCTAC
GTATTAGTCATCGCTATTACCATGGTGATGCGGTTTTGGCAGTACATCAATGGGCGTGGATAGCGGTTTG
ACTCACGGGGATTTCCAAGTCTCCACCCCATTGACGTCAATGGGAGTTTGTTTTGGCACCAAAATCAACG
GGACTTTCCAAAATGTCGTAACAACTCCGCCCCATTGACGCAAATGGGCGGTAGGCGTGTACGGTGGGAG
GTCTATATAAGCAGAGCTGGTTTAGTGAACCGTCAGATCCGCTAGCGCTACCGGACTCAGATCTCGAGCT
CAAGCTTACCGCCATGTCGTCGGGCCTGCGCGCCGCAGACTTTCCCCGCTGGAAGCGTCACATCGCGGAG
GAACTGAGGCGCCGGGACCGACTGCAGAGGCAGGCGTTCGAGGAGATCATTCTGCAGTATACCAAGTTGC
TGGAAAAGTCAGATCTTCATTCAGTATTGACCCAGAAACTACAAGCAGAAAAGCATGACATGCCAAATAG
GCATGAAATAAGTCCTGGACATGATGGTGCGTGGAATGATAGTCAACTACAAGAAATGGCCCAGTTGAGG
ATCAAACACCAGGAAGAGCTGACCGAACTGCACAAGAAGCGTGGGGAGTTAGCTCAGTTGGTGATTGACC
TGAACAACCAAATGCAGCAGAAGGACAAGGAGATACAGATGAATGAAGCAAAGATTTCGGAGTATTTACA
GACCATCTCTGACCTGGAGACAAACTGCCTGGACCTGCGCACCAAACTGCAGGACCTCGAGGTAGCCAAC
CAGACCCTGAAGGATGAGTATGACGCCCTGCAGATTACTTTTACTGCCCTAGAAGAGAAACTGAGGAAAA
CTACTGAGGAGAACCAGGAACTGGTCACCAGATGGATGGCTGAGAAGGCCCAAGAAGCCAATCGCCTCAA
TGCAGAGAATGAGAAGGACTCCAGGAGGCGTCAAGCACGGCTGCAGAAGGAGCTTGCAGAAGCAGCAAAG
GAACCTCTACCTGTTGAACAGGATGATGACATTGAAGTCATTGTGGATGAGACCTCAGACCACACAGAAG
AGACCTCTCCCGTCCGAGCTGTCAGCAGAGCAGCTACGAGACGCTCTGTCTCTTCCATCCCAGTCCCCCA
GGATATCATGGACACTCATCCTGCTTCTGGTAAAGATGTGAGAGTCCCAACTACTGCCTCGTATGTCTTC
GATGCGCATGACGGAGAGGTCAACGCAGTGCAGTTCAGTCCAGGCTCCCGGTTGCTGGCCACTGGAGGCA
TGGACCGCAGGGTGAAACTTTGGGAAGCATTCGGAGATAAATGTGAATTCAAGGGCTCCCTGTCTGGCAG
TAATGCTGGAATTACAAGCATTGAATTTGATAGTGCTGGAGCTTACCTATTAGCAGCTTCAAATGATTTT
GCAAGCCGAATCTGGACTGTGGATGATTATCGATTACGGCACACACTCACAGGCCACAGCGGGAAAGTCC
TCTCTGCCAAGTTCCTGCTGGACAATGCACGGATTGTCTCAGGAAGTCACGACCGGACCCTCAAACTCTG
GGATCTCCGCAGCAAAGTCTGCATAAAAACAGTGTTTGCAGGATCCAGCTGCAATGACATTGTTTGCACT
GAACAATGTGTAATGAGTGGACATTTTGACAAGAAAATTCGTTTCTGGGATATCCGGTCAGAGAGTGTGG
TCCGAGAGATGGAACTGTTAGGGAAGATCACTGCTCTGGACCTAAACCCTGAGAGAACTGAGCTCCTGAG
CTGCTCCCGTGATGACCTGCTAAAAGTCATCGACCTCCGGACAAATGCAGTCAAACAGACATTCAGTGCG
CCTGGATTCAAATGCGGCTCTGACTGGACCCGGGTTGTCTTCAGCCCTGATGGCAGTTACGTGGCAGCAG
GCTCAGCCGAGGGTTCTCTTTATGTCTGGAGTGTGCTGACAGGGAAAGTGGAGAAGGTTCTTTCAAAACA
GCACAGCTCTTCTATCAATGCGGTGGCGTGGGCCCCCTCGGGCTTACATGTTGTCAGTGTGGACAAAGGA
AGCAGAGCTATGCTGTGGGCACAGCCTGGGAGAGGCAGCGGGAGTGGCAGTCGCGGAGGCAGTGGTGGAC
CGGTCGCCACCATGGTGAGCAAGGGCGAGGAGCTGTTCACCGGGGTGGTGCCCATCCTGGTCGAGCTGGA
CGGCGACGTAAACGGCCACAAGTTCAGCGTGTCCGGCGAGGGCGAGGGCGATGCCACCTACGGCAAGCTG
ACCCTGAAGTTCATCTGCACCACCGGCAAGCTGCCCGTGCCCTGGCCCACCCTCGTGACCACCCTGTCCT
GGGGCGTGCAGTGCTTCGCCCGCTACCCCGACCACATGAAGCAGCACGACTTCTTCAAGTCCGCCATGCC
CGAAGGCTACGTCCAGGAGCGCACCATCTTCTTCAAGGACGACGGCAACTACAAGACCCGCGCCGAGGTG
AAGTTCGAGGGCGACACCCTGGTGAACCGCATCGAGCTGAAGGGCATCGACTTCAAGGAGGACGGCAACA
TCCTGGGGCACAAGCTGGAGTACAACTACATCAGCGACAACGTCTATATCACCGCCGACAAGCAGAAGAA
CGGCATCAAGGCCAACTTCAAGATCCGCCACAACATCGAGGACGGCGGCGTGCAGCTCGCCGACCACTAC
CAGCAGAACACCCCCATCGGCGACGGCCCCGTGCTGCTGCCCGACAACCACTACCTGAGCACCCAGTCCA
AGCTGAGCAAAGACCCCAACGAGAAGCGCGATCACATGGTCCTGCTGGAGTTCGTGACCGCCGCCGGGAT
CACTCTCGGCATGGACGAGCTGTACAAGTAAAGCGGCCGCGACTCTAGATCATAATCAGCCATACCACAT
TTGTAGAGGTTTTACTTGCTTTAAAAAACCTCCCACACCTCCCCCTGAACCTGAAACATAAAATGAATGC
AATTGTTGTTGTTAACTTGTTTATTGCAGCTTATAATGGTTACAAATAAAGCAATAGCATCACAAATTTC
ACAAATAAAGCATTTTTTTCACTGCATTCTAGTTGTGGTTTGTCCAAACTCATCAATGTATCTTAAGGCG
TAAATTGTAAGCGTTAATATTTTGTTAAAATTCGCGTTAAATTTTTGTTAAATCAGCTCATTTTTTAACC
AATAGGCCGAAATCGGCAAAATCCCTTATAAATCAAAAGAATAGACCGAGATAGGGT
[37 nt withheld, positions 3488-3524]
AAAGAACGTGGACTCCAACGTCAAAGG
[49 nt withheld, positions 3552-3600]
T
[91 nt withheld, positions 3602-3692]
G
[124 nt withheld, positions 3694-3817]
CAGGTGGCACTTTTCGGGGAAATGTGCGCGGAACCCCTATTTGTTTATTTTTCTAAATACATTCAAATAT
GTATCCGCTCATGAGACAATAACCCTGATAAATGCTTCAATAATATTGAAAAAGGAAGAGTCCTGAGGCG
GAAAGAACCAGCTGTGGAATGTGTGTCAGTTAGGGTGTGGAAAGTCCCCAGGCTCCCCAGCAGGCAGAAG
TATGCAAAGCATGCATCTCAATTAGTCAGCAACCAGGTGTGGAAAGTCCCCAGGCTCCCCAGCAGGCAGA
AGTATGCAAAGCATGCATCTCAATTAGTCAGCAACCATAGTCCCGCCCCTAACTCCGCCCATCCCGCCCC
TAACTCCGCCCAGTTCCGCCCATTCTCCGCCCCATGGCTGACTAATTTTTTTTATTTATGCAGAGGCCGA
GGCCGCCTCGGCCTCTGAGCTATTCCAGAAGTAGTGAGGAGGCTTTTTTGGAGGCCTAGGCTTTTGCAAA
GATCGATCAAGAGACAGGATGAGGATCGTTTCGCATGATTGAACAAGATGGATTGCACGCAGGTTCTCCG
GCCGCTTGGGTGGAGAGGCTATTCGGCTATGACTGGGCACAACAGACAATCGGCTGCTCTGATGCCGCCG
TGTTCCGGCTGTCAGCGCAGGGGCGCCCGGTTCTTTTTGTCAAGACCGACCTGTCCGGTGCCCTGAATGA
ACTGCAAGACGAGGCAGCGCGGCTATCGTGGCTGGCCACGACGGGCGTTCCTTGCGCAGCTGTGCTCGAC
GTTGTCACTGAAGCGGGAAGGGACTGGCTGCTATTGGGCGAAGTGCCGGGGCAGGATCTCCTGTCATCTC
ACCTTGCTCCTGCCGAGAAAGTATCCATCATGGCTGATGCAATGCGGCGGCTGCATACGCTTGATCCGGC
TACCTGCCCATTCGACCACCAAGCGAAACATCGCATCGAGCGAGCACGTACTCGGATGGAAGCCGGTCTT
GTCGATCAGGATGATCTGGACGAAGAGCATCAGGGGCTCGCGCCAGCCGAACTGTTCGCCAGGCTCAAGG
CGAGCATGCCCGACGGCGAGGATCTCGTCGTGACCCATGGCGATGCCTGCTTGCCGAATATCATGGTGGA
AAATGGCCGCTTTTCTGGATTCATCGACTGTGGCCGGCTGGGTGTGGCGGACCGCTATCAGGACATAGCG
TTGGCTACCCGTGATATTGCTGAAGAGCTTGGCGGCGAATGGGCTGACCGCTTCCTCGTGCTTTACGGTA
TCGCCGCTCCCGATTCGCAGCGCATCGCCTTCTATCGCCTTCTTGACGAGTTCTTCTGAGCGGGACTCTG
GGGTTCGAAATGACCGACCAAGCGACGCCCAACCTGCCATCACGAGATTTCGATTCCACCGCCGCCTTCT
ATGAAAGGTTGGGCTTCGGAATCGTTTTCCGGGACGCCGGCTGGATGATCCTCCAGCGCGGGGATCTCAT
GCTGGAGTTCTTCGCCCACCCTAGGGGGAGGCTAACTGAAACACGGAAGGAGACAATACCGGAAGGAACC
CGCGCTATGACGGCAATAAAAAGACAGAATAAAACGCACGGTGTTGGGTCGTTTGTTCATAAACGCGGGG
TTCGGTCCCAGGGCTGGCACTCTGTCGATACCCCACCGAGACCCCATTGGGGCCAATACGCCCGCGTTTC
TTCCTTTTCCCCACCCCACCCCCCAAGTTCGGGTGAAGGCCCAGGGCTCGCAGCCAACGTCGGGGCGGCA
GGCCCTGCCATAGCCTCAGGTTACTCATATATACTTTAGATTGATTTAAAACTTCATTTTTAATTTAAAA
GGATCTAGGTGAAGATCCTTTTTGATAATCTCATGACCAAAATCCCTTAACGTGAGTTTTCGTTCCACTG
AGCGTCAGACCCCGTAGAAAAGATCAAAGGATCTTCTTGAGATCCTTTTTTTCTGCGCGTAATCTGCTGC
TTGCAAACAAAAAAACCACCGCTACCAGCGGTGGTTTGTTTGCCGGATCAAGAGCTACCAACTCTTTTTC
CGAAGGTAACTGGCTTCAGCAGAGCGCAGATACCAAATACTGTTCTTCTAGTGTAGCCGTAGTTAGGCCA
CCACTTCAAGAACTCTGTAGCACCGCCTACATACCTCGCTCTGCTAATCCTGTTACCAGTGGCTGCTGCC
AGTGGCGATAAGTCGTGTCTTACCGGGTTGGACTCAAGACGATAGTTACCGGATAAGGCGCAGCGGTCGG
GCTGAACGGGGGGTTCGTGCACACAGCCCAGCTTGGAGCGAACGACCTACACCGAACTGAGATACCTACA
GCGTGAGCTATGAGAAAGCGCCACGCTTCCCGAAGGGAGAAAGGCGGACAGGTATCCGGTAAGCGGCAGG
GTCGGAACAGGAGAGCGCACGAGGGAGCTTCCAGGGGGAAACGCCTGGTATCTTTATAGTCCTGTCGGGT
TTCGCCACCTCTGACTTGAGCGTCGATTTTTGTGATGCTCGTCAGGGGGGCGGAGCCTATGGAAAAACGC
CAGCAACGCGGCCTTTTTACGGTTCCTGGCCTTTTGCTGGCCTTTTGCTCACATGTTCTTTCCTGCGTTA
TCCCCTGATTCTGTGGATAACCGTATTACCGCCATGCATTAGTTATTAATAGTAATCAATTACGGGGTCA
TTAGTTCATAGCCCATATATGGAGTTCCG
Features (pLannotate 1.2.2; 16 found; start..end, strand, type, name):
      1..304     +  enhancer       CMV enhancer: human cytomegalovirus immediate early enhancer
    305..508     +  promoter       CMV promoter: human cytomegalovirus (CMV) immediate early promoter
    531..567     +  misc_feature   MCS (fragment): multiple cloning site
    574..2337    +  CDS            Atg16l1: A16L1_MOUSE - Also known as Apg16l. Experimental evidence at protein level: Swiss-Prot protein existence level 1. Plays an essential role in autophagy: interacts with ATG12- ATG5 to mediate the conjugation of phosphatidylethanolamine (PE) to LC3 (MAP1LC3A, MAP1LC3B or MAP1LC3C), to produce a membrane-bound activated form of LC3 named LC3-II. Thereby, controls the elongation of the nascent autophagosomal membrane (PubMed:18849966, PubMed:12665549, PubMed:24954904, PubMed:24553140, PubMed:23392225). Regulates mitochondrial antiviral signaling (MAVS)-dependent type I interferon (IFN-I) production
   2392..3111    +  CDS            mTurquoise: enhanced monomeric variant of CFP (Goedhart et al., 2010) mammalian codon-optimized
   3128..3211    +  CDS            large T antigen (fragment): large T antigen from SV40 (simian virus 40)
   3234..3355    +  polyA_signal   SV40 poly(A) signal: SV40 polyadenylation signal
   3389..3817    -  rep_origin     f1 ori (sequence partly withheld): f1 bacteriophage origin of replication; arrow indicates direction of (+) strand synthesis
   3844..3948    +  promoter       AmpR promoter: bla
   3950..4307    +  promoter       SV40 promoter: SV40 enhancer and early promoter
   4342..5136    +  CDS            NeoR/KanR: aminoglycoside phosphotransferase from Tn5; aph(3')-II (or nptII); confers resistance to neomycin, kanamycin, and G418 (Geneticin®)
   5157..5309    +  CDS            ble (fragment): BLE_KLEPN - Experimental evidence at protein level: Swiss-Prot protein existence level 1. Binding protein with a strong affinity to the bleomycin family of antibiotics. Binds to CL990; an antimitotic-antibiotic compound. From Klebsiella pneumoniae.
   5368..5415    +  polyA_signal   HSV TK poly(A) signal: herpes simplex virus thymidine kinase polyadenylation signal (Cole and Stacy, 1985)
   5506..5522    -  polyA_signal   bGH poly(A) signal (fragment): bovine growth hormone polyadenylation signal
   5744..6332    +  rep_origin     ori: high-copy-number ColE1/pMB1/pBR322/pUC origin of replication
   6447..6506    +  enhancer       CMV enhancer (fragment): human cytomegalovirus immediate early enhancer
