[The description below was written by a language model from this plasmid's Addgene catalogue record and pLannotate feature annotations shown in this document.]
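Description:
mTurquoise-ATG16-N-18 is a mammalian expression plasmid built on the mTurquoise-N1 backbone, an N1-style fluorescent protein fusion vector. It expresses mouse ATG16 (annotated in the sequence as Atg16l1) fused at its C terminus to the cyan fluorescent protein mTurquoise. The sequenced record is about 6.5 kb. Transcription is driven by the human cytomegalovirus immediate early enhancer and promoter. These are followed by a remnant of the multiple cloning site, the Atg16l1 coding sequence, a short linker region (the "18" in the name probably refers to its length in amino acids, though the record does not say so), the mammalian codon-optimised mTurquoise coding sequence, and an SV40 polyadenylation signal.

The plasmid replicates in E. coli at high copy from a ColE1/pUC-type origin and also carries an f1 origin for single-stranded DNA production. A single NeoR/KanR (Tn5 aminoglycoside phosphotransferase) gene provides selection in both hosts. A bacterial promoter upstream gives kanamycin resistance in bacteria, while the SV40 enhancer/early promoter and an HSV TK polyadenylation signal allow G418 selection of stably transfected mammalian cells. The short large T antigen, ble and bGH poly(A) fragments in the feature table are probably partial matches to backbone sequence rather than functional elements.

Atg16l1 acts with ATG12-ATG5 to promote LC3 lipidation and elongation of the nascent autophagosomal membrane. The fusion is therefore suited to live-cell or fixed-cell imaging of ATG16 localisation and autophagy-related membrane structures. The catalogue lists its localisation category as membrane receptor, with excitation at 434 nm and emission at 474 nm.
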