Addgene plasmid #55536: mTurquoise-ATG16-N-18
Purpose: Localization: Membrane Receptor, Excitation: 434, Emission: 474
Depositing lab: Michael Davidson. Depositing organization: Florida State University, Tallahassee.
Backbone
  Vector backbone: mTurquoise-N1
  Backbone size w/o insert (bp): 4750
  Vector type: Mammalian Expression
  Selectable markers: Neomycin (select with G418)
Growth in bacteria
  Bacterial resistance: Kanamycin, 50 μg/mL
  Growth temperature: 37°C
  Growth strain: DH5alpha
  Copy number: High Copy
Gene/Insert
  Gene/Insert name: ATG16 (alt name: NM_001205392.1)
  Species: M. musculus (mouse)
  Promoter: CMV
  Tag / fusion protein: mTurquoise (C terminal on backbone)
  Cloning method: Unknown
  Sequencing primers: 5′ CMV-F; 3′ SV40pA-R
Terms and licenses: Academic/Nonprofit Terms; Industry Terms
Depositor comments: . Excitation = 434; Emission = 474
How to cite: mTurquoise-ATG16-N-18 was a gift from Michael Davidson (Addgene plasmid # 55536 ; http://n2t.net/addgene:55536 ; RRID:Addgene_55536)
