>Addgene plasmid #55536 | mTurquoise-ATG16-N-18 | depositor partial sequence | sequence record 85944 | insert sequence
ATCCGCTAGCGCTACCGGACTCAGATCTCGAGCTCAAGCTTACCGCCATGTCGTCGGGCCTGCGCGCCGC
AGACTTTCCCCGCTGGAAGCGTCACATCGCGGAGGAACTGAGGCGCCGGGACCGACTGCAGAGGCAGGCG
TTCGAGGAGATCATTCTGCAGTATACCAAGTTGCTGGAAAAGTCAGATCTTCATTCAGTATTGACCCAGA
AACTACAAGCAGAAAAGCATGACATGCCAAATAGGCATGAAATAAGTCCTGGACATGATGGTGCGTGGAA
TGATAGTCAACTACAAGAAATGGCCCAGTTGAGGATCAAACACCAGGAAGAGCTGACCGAACTGCACAAG
AAGCGTGGGGAGTTAGCTCAGTTGGTGATTGACCTGAACAACCAAATGCAGCAGAAGGACAAGGAGATAC
AGATGAATGAAGCAAAGATTTCGGAGTATTTACAGACCATCTCTGACCTGGAGACAAACTGCCTGGACCT
GCGCACCAAACTGCAGGACCTCGAGGTAGCCAACCAGACCCTGAAGGATGAGTATGACGCCCTGCAGATT
ACTTTTACTGCCCTAGAAGAGAAACTGAGGAAAACTACTGAGGAGAACCAGGAACTGGTCACCAGATGGA
TGGCTGAGAAGGCCCAAGAAGCCAATCGCCTCAATGCAGAGAATGAGAAGGACTCCAGGAGGCGTCAAGC
ACGGCTGCAGAAGGAGCTTGCAGAAGCAGCAAAGGAACCTCTACCTGTTGAACAGGATGATGACATTGAA
GTCATTGTGGATGAGACCTCAGACCACACAGAAGAGACCTCTCCCGTCCGAGCTGTCAGCAGAGCAGCTA
CGAGACGCTCTGTCTCTTCCATCCCAGTCCCCCAGGATATCATGGACACTCATCCTGCTTCTGGTAAAGA
TGTGAGAGTCCCAACTACTGCCTCGTATGTCTTCGATGCGCATGACGGAGAGGTCAACGCAGTGCAGTTC
AGTCCAGGCTCCCGGTTGCTGGCCACTGGAGGCATGGACCGCAGGGTGAAACTTTGGGAAGCATTCGGAG
ATAAATGTGAATTCAAGGGCTCCCTGTCTGGCAGTAATGCTGGAATTACAAGCATTGAATTTGATAGTGC
TGGAGCTTACCTATTAGCAGCTTCAAATGATTTTGCAAGCCGAATCTGGACTGTGGATGATTATCGATTA
CGGCACACACTCACAGGCCACAGCGGGAAAGTCCTCTCTGCCAAGTTCCTGCTGGACAATGCACGGATTG
TCTCAGGAAGTCACGACCGGACCCTCAAACTCTGGGATCTCCGCAGCAAAGTCTGCATAAAAACAGTGTT
TGCAGGATCCAGCTGCAATGACATTGTTTGCACTGAACAATGTGTAATGAGTGGACATTTTGACAAGAAA
ATTCGTTTCTGGGATATCCGGTCAGAGAGTGTGGTCCGAGAGATGGAACTGTTAGGGAAGATCACTGCTC
TGGACCTAAACCCTGAGAGAACTGAGCTCCTGAGCTGCTCCCGTGATGACCTGCTAAAAGTCATCGACCT
CCGGACAAATGCAGTCAAACAGACATTCAGTGCGCCTGGATTCAAATGCGGCTCTGACTGGACCCGGGTT
GTCTTCAGCCCTGATGGCAGTTACGTGGCAGCAGGCTCAGCCGAGGGTTCTCTTTATGTCTGGAGTGTGC
TGACAGGGAAAGTGGAGAAGGTTCTTTCAAAACAGCACAGCTCTTCTATCAATGCGGTGGCGTGGGCCCC
CTCGGGCTTACATGTTGTCAGTGTGGACAAAGGAAGCAGAGCTATGCTGTGGGCACAGCCTGGGAGAGGC
AGCGGGAGTGGCAGTCGCGGAGGCAGTGGTGGACCGGTCGCCACCATGGTGAGCAAGGGCGAGGAGCTGT
TCACCGGGGTGGTGCCCATCCTGGTCGAGCTGGACGGCGACGTAAACGGCCACAAGTTCAGCGTGTCCGG
CGAGGGCGAGGGCGATGCCACCTACGGCAAGCTGACCCTGAAGTTCATCTGCACCACCGGCAAGCTGCCC
GTGCCCTGGCCCACCCTCGTGACCACCCTGTCCTGGGGCGTGCAGTGCTTCGCCCGCTACCCCGACCACA
TGAAGCAGCACGACTTCTTCAAGTCCGCCATGCCCGAAGGCTACGTCCAGGAGCGCACCATCTTCTTCAA
GGACGACGGCAACTACAAGACCCGCGCCGAGGTGAAGTTCGAGGGCGACACCCTGGTGAACCGCATCGAG
CTGAAGGGCATCGACTTCAAGGAGGACGGCAACATCCTGGGGCACAAGCTGGAGTACAACTACATCAGCG
ACAACGTCTATATCACCGCCGACAAGCAGAAGAACGGCATCAAGGCCAACTTCAAGATCCGCCACAACAT
CGAGGACGGCGGCGTGCAGCTCGCCGACCACTACCAGCAGAACACCCCCATCGGCGACGGCCCCGTGCTG
CTGCCCGACAACCACTACCTGAGCACCCAGTCCAAGCTGAGCAAAGACCCCAACGAGAAGCGCGATCACA
TGGTCCTGCTGGAGTTCGTGACCGCCGCCGGGATCACTCTCGGCATGGACGAGCTGTACAAGTAAAGCGG
CCGCGACTCTAGATCATAATCAGCCATACCACATTGT
